Addgene plasmid #117858: CMV-mGFP-pA(AV222)
Purpose: This plasmid expresses membrane anchored GFP to facility axon morphology study.
Depositing lab: C. Ron Yu. Publication: A Population of Navigator Neurons Is Essential for Olfactory Map Formation during the Critical Period. Wu Y, Ma L, Duyck K, Long CC, Moran A, Scheerer H, Blanck J, Peak A, Box A, Perera A, Yu CR. Neuron. 2018 Dec 5;100(5):1066-1082.e6. doi: 10.1016/j.neuron.2018.09.051. Epub 2018 Oct 25. PubMed 30482691.
Backbone
  Vector backbone: pAdeasy-1
  Backbone size w/o insert (bp): 33339
  Total vector size (bp): 34901
  Vector type: Mammalian Expression, Adenoviral
Growth in bacteria
  Bacterial resistance: Kanamycin, 50 μg/mL
  Growth temperature: 37°C
  Growth strain: Top10
  Copy number: High Copy
Gene/Insert
  Gene/Insert name: mGFP (alt names: membrane GFP; membrane anchored green fluorescent protein)
  Species: Synthetic
  Insert size (bp): 843
  Promoter: CMV
  Cloning method: Ligation Independent Cloning
  Sequencing primers: 5′ CACAATGCTTCCATCAAACG
Terms and licenses: Academic/Nonprofit Terms; Industry Terms: Not Available to Industry
How to cite: CMV-mGFP-pA(AV222) was a gift from C. Ron Yu (Addgene plasmid # 117858 ; http://n2t.net/addgene:117858 ; RRID:Addgene_117858)
