[The description below was written by a language model from this plasmid's Addgene catalogue record and pLannotate feature annotations shown in this document.]
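Description:
CMV-mGFP-pA(AV222) is a recombinant adenoviral genome plasmid built on the pAdEasy-1 backbone and classed as a mammalian expression/adenoviral vector. It carries most of a human adenovirus serotype 5 genome between two inverted terminal repeats, together with the Ad5 Ψ packaging signal. Annotated viral genes include the replication proteins (DNA polymerase, preterminal protein, DNA-binding protein), the capsid and core proteins (hexon, penton base, fiber, IIIa, VI, VIII, IX and others), packaging factors, the VA RNAs and the E4 open reading frames. No E1 genes are annotated and only a fragment of an E3 protein appears, as expected for a replication-defective vector that needs a complementing cell line, although the record does not state this. The bacterial segment lies between the two ITRs and contains a ColE1/pMB1-type origin, an f1 origin, bom and rop, and a Tn5-derived NeoR/KanR gene that provides the listed kanamycin selection. Only fragments of the β-lactamase and tetracycline resistance genes remain. The catalogue describes it as high copy.

The payload is a single expression cassette. The CMV immediate-early enhancer and promoter drive a short fragment of chicken MARCKS placed just upstream of EGFP, followed by an SV40 polyadenylation signal. The MARCKS fragment presumably supplies the membrane anchor that gives "mGFP", so that fluorescence outlines the plasma membrane, including fine processes. The stated purpose is to express membrane-anchored GFP to facilitate the study of axon morphology, and the associated work concerns olfactory map formation. The sequenced record is 36,606 nt, somewhat longer than the catalogue's total size of 34,901 bp, and the record does not explain the difference.
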