Features (pLannotate 1.2.2; 46 found; start..end, strand, type, name):
      1..304     +  enhancer       CMV enhancer: human cytomegalovirus immediate early enhancer
    305..508     +  promoter       CMV promoter: human cytomegalovirus (CMV) immediate early promoter
    560..682     +  CDS            MARCKS (fragment): MARCS_CHICK - Experimental evidence at protein level: Swiss-Prot protein existence level 1. MARCKS is the most prominent cellular substrate for protein kinase C. This protein binds calmodulin, actin, and synapsin. MARCKS is a filamentous (F) actin cross-linking protein. From Gallus gallus (Chicken).
    689..1405    +  CDS            EGFP: the original enhanced GFP (Yang et al., 1996) mammalian codon-optimized
   1457..1541    +  CDS            large T antigen (fragment): large T antigen from SV40 (simian virus 40)
   1564..1685    +  polyA_signal   SV40 poly(A) signal: SV40 polyadenylation signal
   1828..1978    -  misc_signal    Ad5 Ψ: packaging signal for adenovirus serotype 5
   2066..2168    -  repeat_region  ITR: inverted terminal repeat of human adenovirus serotype 5 inverted
   2206..2564    +  rep_origin     f1 ori (sequence partly withheld): f1 bacteriophage origin of replication; arrow indicates direction of (+) strand synthesis
   2634..3428    -  CDS            NeoR/KanR: aminoglycoside phosphotransferase from Tn5; aph(3')-II (or nptII); confers resistance to neomycin, kanamycin, and G418 (Geneticin®)
   3460..3729    -  CDS            tnpA (fragment): TN5P_ECOLX - Also known as tnp. Experimental evidence at protein level: Swiss-Prot protein existence level 1. Mediates transposition of transposon Tn5 by a 'cut and paste' mechanism. First, the monomeric transposase binds the 19 bp inverted DNA repeats flanking the transposon. Then, dimerization of the DNA- bound transposase creates a synaptic DNA complex. After nicking of the first DNA strand, excision of the transposon proceeds through a series of intermediates. The transposase then mediates the insertion of the transposon at a new site by strand transfer. The activity of the wild- type tran
   3774..4088    +  CDS            bla(M) (fragment): β-lactamase lacking the signal sequence; bla(M); allows cytosolic expression of β-lactamase
   4260..4848    +  rep_origin     ori: high-copy-number ColE1/pMB1/pBR322/pUC origin of replication
   5034..5174    -  misc_feature   bom: basis of mobility region from pBR322
   5276..5467    -  CDS            rop: Rop protein, which maintains plasmids at low copy number; rop
   5484..5864    +  CDS            YPB1_ECOLX: Protein predicted: Swiss-Prot protein existence level 4. From Escherichia coli.
   6106..6730    -  CDS            TcR (fragment): tetracycline efflux protein; tet; confers resistance to tetracycline
   6758..6860    +  repeat_region  ITR: inverted terminal repeat of human adenovirus serotype 5 inverted
   7170..7553    +  CDS            E4RF1_ADE02: Experimental evidence at protein level: Swiss-Prot protein existence level 1. May modulate tight-junctions functions of infected cells through interactions with PDZ proteins. E4 ORF1 has ben show for Adenovirus 9 to interact with protein involved in tight junction regulation. May play a role in mTOR activation by activating PI3- kinase, thus overriding cellular checkpoint for translation. From Human adenovirus C serotype 2 (HAdV-2) (Human adenovirus 2).
   7604..7993    +  CDS            E4RF2_ADE02: Protein predicted: Swiss-Prot protein existence level 4. From Human adenovirus C serotype 2 (HAdV-2) (Human adenovirus 2).
   7993..8340    +  CDS            E411_ADE05: Experimental evidence at protein level: Swiss-Prot protein existence level 1. From Human adenovirus C serotype 5 (HAdV-5) (Human adenovirus 5).
   8619..9500    +  CDS            E434_ADE02: Experimental evidence at protein level: Swiss-Prot protein existence level 1. Plays a major role to prevent cellular inhibition of viral genome replication by nuclear bodies. Assembles an SCF-like E3 ubiquitin ligase complex based on the cellular proteins ELOB, ELOC, CUL5 and RBX1, in cooperation with viral E1B-55K. This viral RING-type ligase ubiquitinates cellular substrates prior to proteasomal degradation: p53/TP53, LIG4, MRE11-RAD50-NBS1 (MRN) complex, ITGA3, DAXX and BLM. From Human adenovirus C serotype 2 (HAdV-2) (Human adenovirus 2).
   9702..9779    +  CDS            E417_ADE03: Protein predicted: Swiss-Prot protein existence level 4. From Human adenovirus B serotype 3 (HAdV-3) (Human adenovirus 3).
   9912..11654   -  CDS            SPIKE_ADE05: Experimental evidence at protein level: Swiss-Prot protein existence level 1. Forms spikes that protrude from each vertex of the icosahedral capsid. Interacts with host coxsackievirus and adenovirus receptor CXADR located at the cell tight junctions to provide virion initial attachment to target cell. The fiber protein binds to CXADR with a higher affinity than CXADR binds to itself, thereby blocking the cell-cell adhesion function of CXADR dimers and leading to local disruption of the tight junction. Fiber protein present on neo- synthesized particles may thus disrupt the junctional integrity
  11665..11829   +  CDS            UXP_ADE05 (fragment): Experimental evidence at transcript level: Swiss-Prot protein existence level 2. Might play a role in viral replication since it is associated with viral replication centers. Seems to have an effect on DBP localization. From Human adenovirus C serotype 5 (HAdV-5) (Human adenovirus 5).
  11927..12205   -  CDS            E312_ADE02 (fragment): Experimental evidence at protein level: Swiss-Prot protein existence level 1. From Human adenovirus C serotype 2 (HAdV-2) (Human adenovirus 2).
  12209..12889   -  CDS            L4: CAP8_ADE02 - Experimental evidence at protein level: Swiss-Prot protein existence level 1. [Hexon-linking protein-C]: Structural component of the virion that acts as a cement protein on the capsid interior and which glue the peripentonal hexons and group-of-nine hexons together. From Human adenovirus C serotype 2 (HAdV-2) (Human adenovirus 2).
  12980..13363   -  CDS            SF33K_ADE02 (fragment): Experimental evidence at protein level: Swiss-Prot protein existence level 1. Probably functions as the small terminase that is part of the molecular motor that translocates genomic DNA in empty capsid during DNA packaging. This motor is located at a unique vertex and comprises at least the IVa2 ATPase, the small terminase 33K and probably a portal. Forms a ring-like structure of about 17 nm in which genomic DNA is translocated into the capsid. Stimulates IVa2 ATPase activity in the presence of the viral genome. Once the DNA is packaged, the terminase detaches: the 33K protein is present in th
  13576..15996   -  CDS            L4: SHUT_ADE05 - Experimental evidence at protein level: Swiss-Prot protein existence level 1. Protein that inhibits host translation while promoting late viral translation by ribosome shunting. Blocks host cap-dependent translation by binding to eIF4G, displacing MKNK1 from cap initiation complexes and preventing EIF4E phosphorylation. Binds to the tripartite leader sequence of viral late mRNAs and recruits host eIF4G, PABPC1/poly-A binding protein and 40S ribosomes subunits on viral mRNAs, allowing ribosome shunting and efficient translation of late viral mRNAs even though conventional translati
  16025..17611   +  CDS            DBP: DNB2_ADE05 - Experimental evidence at protein level: Swiss-Prot protein existence level 1. Plays a role in the elongation phase of viral strand displacement replication by unwinding the template in an ATP- independent fashion, employing its capacity to form multimers. Also enhances the rate of initiation. Released from template upon second strand synthesis. Assembles in complex with viral pTP, viral pol, host NFIA and host POU2F1/OCT1 on viral origin of replication. Covers the whole ssDNA genome during synthesis. The complementary strand synthesis induces its relese from DNA template. May inhi
  17713..18324   -  CDS            L3: PRO_ADE05 - Experimental evidence at transcript level: Swiss-Prot protein existence level 2. Cleaves viral precursor proteins (pTP, pIIIa, pVI, pVII, pVIII, and pX) inside newly assembled particles giving rise to mature virions. Protease complexed to its cofactor slides along the viral DNA to specifically locate and cleave the viral precursors. Mature virions have a weakened organization compared to the unmature virions, thereby facilitating subsequent uncoating. Without maturation, the particle lacks infectivity and is unable to uncoat. Late in adenovirus infection, in the cytoplasm, may part
  18360..21215   -  CDS            L3 (sequence partly withheld): CAPSH_ADE05 - Experimental evidence at protein level: Swiss-Prot protein existence level 1. Major capsid protein that self-associates to form 240 hexon trimers, each in the shape of a hexagon, building most of the pseudo T=25 capsid. Assembled into trimeric units with the help of the chaperone shutoff protein. Transported by pre-protein VI to the nucleus where it associates with other structural proteins to form an empty capsid. Might be involved, through its interaction with host dyneins, in the intracellular microtubule-dependent transport of incoming viral capsid to the nucleus. From Human
  21304..22053   -  CDS            L3: CAP6_ADE05 - Experimental evidence at protein level: Swiss-Prot protein existence level 1. [Protease cofactor]: Cofactor that activates the viral protease. Binds to viral protease in a 1:1 ratio. From Human adenovirus C serotype 5 (HAdV-5) (Human adenovirus 5).
  22139..22378   -  CDS            COR10_ADE02: Experimental evidence at protein level: Swiss-Prot protein existence level 1. [Pre-core protein X]: Interacts with the viral DNA and aids in tightly condensing it within the capsid. Cleavage of pre-core protein X may serve to partially relax this structure within the mature virion prior to its entry into the nucleus. From Human adenovirus C serotype 2 (HAdV-2) (Human adenovirus 2).
  22409..23512   -  CDS            L2: CORE5_ADE05 - Experimental evidence at protein level: Swiss-Prot protein existence level 1. Associates loosely with the viral DNA to form an outer shell around the nucleoprotein-DNA complex and links it with the capsid by binding the endosome lysis protein. Dissociates from the viral genome during entry. Might be involved in nuclear capsid assembly of the viral particles through its association with NPM1/nucleophosmin. From Human adenovirus C serotype 5 (HAdV-5) (Human adenovirus 5).
  23585..24178   -  CDS            L2: NP_ADE02 - Experimental evidence at protein level: Swiss-Prot protein existence level 1. Plays a role in the inhibition of host immune response within the nucleus. Interacts with cellular nucleosomes and immobilizes the host immune danger signal HMGB1 on chromatin. In turn, prevents HMGB1 release out of the cell and thus decreases inflammation. Plays also a role in the wrapping and condensation of the viral DNA. May also promote viral genome import into the nucleus. From Human adenovirus C serotype 2 (HAdV-2) (Human adenovirus 2).
  24188..25900   -  CDS            L2: CAPSP_ADE05 - Experimental evidence at protein level: Swiss-Prot protein existence level 1. Major capsid protein that self-associates to form penton base pentamers, each in the shape of a pentagon, situated at the 12 vertices of the pseudo T=25 capsid. Involved in virus secondary attachment to host cell after initial attachment by the fiber protein. Binds host integrin heterodimer ITGAV-ITGB5 (alphaV-beta5) thereby triggering clathrin-mediated endocytosis of virions. Mediates initial virus attachment to CXADR-negative cells. Binding to integrins ITGAV-ITGB5 also seems to induce macropinocytosi
  25984..27738   -  CDS            CAP3_ADE05: Experimental evidence at protein level: Swiss-Prot protein existence level 1. Structural component of the virion that acts as a cement protein on the capsid exterior and which mediates the interactions between the hexons, including the peripentonal hexons, and reaches all the way to the penton vertices. Two hexon linking proteins IIIa, one from each facet, stabilize the unique edge interface between a pair of facets. As the virus enters the host cell, hexon linking proteins IIIa are shed concomitant with virion acidification in the endosome. During virus assembly, seems to play a role in the s
  27762..29006   -  CDS            L1: PKG3_ADE05 - Experimental evidence at protein level: Swiss-Prot protein existence level 1. Involved in viral genome packaging through its interaction with packaging proteins 1 and 2. After proteolytic cleavage by adenovirus protease, L1 52/55k protein is removed from the capsid during viral maturation. From Human adenovirus C serotype 5 (HAdV-5) (Human adenovirus 5).
  29022..29179   -  ncRNA          VA: Accession: RF00102 - VA RNA
  29278..29434   -  ncRNA          VA: Accession: RF00102 - VA RNA
  29465..31468   +  CDS            PTP: TERM_ADE05 - Experimental evidence at protein level: Swiss-Prot protein existence level 1. Protein covalently bound to the viral DNA that acts as a primer for viral genomic replication by DNA strand displacement. Assembles on the viral origin of replication in an initiation complex with viral polymerase, DBP, host NFIA and host POU2F1/OCT1. During initiation, the polymerase covalently couples the first dCTP with Ser- 580 of pTP. The terminal protein stimulates the template activity over 20 fold compared to protein-free templates. Neo-synthesized viral genomes are linked to two preterminal prot
  31687..34854   +  CDS            POL: DPOL_ADE05 - Experimental evidence at protein level: Swiss-Prot protein existence level 1. Eukaryotic-type DNA polymerase involved in viral genomic replication. DNA synthesis is protein primed, and acts in a strand displacement replication. Assembles in complex with viral pTP, DBP, host NFIA and host POU2F1/OCT1 on viral origin of replication. The polymerase covalently transfers dCMP onto pTP, thereby initiating complementary strand synthesis. From Human adenovirus C serotype 5 (HAdV-5) (Human adenovirus 5).
  34710..35939   +  CDS            IVa2 (fragment): PKG1_ADEM1 - Protein inferred from homology: Swiss-Prot protein existence level 3. Component of the packaging machinery which encapsidates the viral DNA into preformed capsids and transcriptional activator of the viral major late promoter (MLP). Binds, along with packaging proteins 2 and 3, to the specific packaging sequence on the left end of viral genomic DNA and displays ATPase activity thereby providing the power stroke of the packaging machinery. The activity of packaging protein IVa2 is stimulated by protein 33K which acts as a terminase. May be the protein that pumps DNA into the capsid
  36026..36445   -  CDS            IX: CAP9_ADE05 - Experimental evidence at protein level: Swiss-Prot protein existence level 1. Structural component of the virion that acts as a cement protein on the capsid exterior and forms triskelion structures consisting of three molecules that stabilize three hexon trimers at the center of each icosahedral facet and fixes the peripentonal hexons. Dispensable for assembly. During virus entry, recruits the anterograde motor kinesin-1 to the capsid docked at the nuclear pore complex thereby subjecting the docked capsid to a pulling force. The resulting tension leads to capsid disruption, disper
  36554..36606   +  enhancer       CMV enhancer (fragment): human cytomegalovirus immediate early enhancer
>Addgene plasmid #117858 | CMV-mGFP-pA(AV222) | addgene full sequence | sequence record 244125 | Addgene NGS Result
CGTTACATAACTTACGGTAAATGGCCCGCCTGGCTGACCGCCCAACGACCCCCGCCCATTGACGTCAATA
ATGACGTATGTTCCCATAGTAACGCCAATAGGGACTTTCCATTGACGTCAATGGGTGGAGTATTTACGGT
AAACTGCCCACTTGGCAGTACATCAAGTGTATCATATGCCAAGTACGCCCCCTATTGACGTCAATGACGG
TAAATGGCCCGCCTGGCATTATGCCCAGTACATGACCTTATGGGACTTTCCTACTTGGCAGTACATCTAC
GTATTAGTCATCGCTATTACCATGGTGATGCGGTTTTGGCAGTACATCAATGGGCGTGGATAGCGGTTTG
ACTCACGGGGATTTCCAAGTCTCCACCCCATTGACGTCAATGGGAGTTTGTTTTGGCACCAAAATCAACG
GGACTTTCCAAAATGTCGTAACAACTCCGCCCCATTGACGCAAATGGGCGGTAGGCGTGTACGGTGGGAG
GTCTATATAAGCAGAGCTGGTTTAGTGAACCGTCAGATCCGCTAGAGATCTGGTACCGTCGACGCCACCA
TGGGTTGCTGTTTCTCCAAGACCGCAGCGAAGGGAGAAGCCGCCGCGGAGAGGCCTGGGGAGGCGGCTGT
GGCCTCGTCGCCTTCCAAAGCGAACGGACAGGAGAATGGCCACGTGAAGGTAGGATCCGTGAGCAAGGGC
GAGGAGCTGTTCACCGGGGTGGTGCCCATCCTGGTCGAGCTGGACGGCGACGTAAACGGCCACAAGTTCA
GCGTGTCCGGCGAGGGCGAGGGCGATGCCACCTACGGCAAGCTGACCCTGAAGTTCATCTGCACCACCGG
CAAGCTGCCCGTGCCCTGGCCCACCCTCGTGACCACCCTGACCTACGGCGTGCAGTGCTTCAGCCGCTAC
CCCGACCACATGAAGCAGCACGACTTCTTCAAGTCCGCCATGCCCGAAGGCTACGTCCAGGAGCGCACCA
TCTTCTTCAAGGACGACGGCAACTACAAGACCCGCGCCGAGGTGAAGTTCGAGGGCGACACCCTGGTGAA
CCGCATCGAGCTGAAGGGCATCGACTTCAAGGAGGACGGCAACATCCTGGGGCACAAGCTGGAGTACAAC
TACAACAGCCACAACGTCTATATCATGGCCGACAAGCAGAAGAACGGCATCAAGGTGAACTTCAAGATCC
GCCACAACATCGAGGACGGCAGCGTGCAGCTCGCCGACCACTACCAGCAGAACACCCCCATCGGCGACGG
CCCCGTGCTGCTGCCCGACAACCACTACCTGAGCACCCAGTCCGCCCTGAGCAAAGACCCCAACGAGAAG
CGCGATCACATGGTCCTGCTGGAGTTCGTGACCGCCGCCGGGATCACTCTCGGCATGGACGAGCTGTACA
AGTAACTCGAGCCTAAGCTTCTAGATAAGATATCCGATCCACCGGATCTAGATAACTGATCATAATCAGC
CATACCACATTTGTAGAGGTTTTACTTGCTTTAAAAAACCTCCCACACCTCCCCCTGAACCTGAAACATA
AAATGAATGCAATTGTTGTTGTTAACTTGTTTATTGCAGCTTATAATGGTTACAAATAAAGCAATAGCAT
CACAAATTTCACAAATAAAGCATTTTTTTCACTGCATTCTAGTTGTGGTTTGTCCAAACTCATCAATGTA
TCTTAACGCGATCAAGCTAGCTTGCTAGACTCGACTGACTATAATAATAAAACGCCAACTTTGACCCGGA
ACGCGGAAAACACCTGAGAAAAACACCTGGGCGAGTCTCCACGTAAACGGTCAAAGTCCCCGCGGCCCTA
GACAAATATTACGCGCTATGAGTAACACAAAATTATTCAGATTTCACTTCCTCTTATTCAGTTTTCCCGC
GAAAATGGCCAAATCTTACTCGGTTACGCCCAAATTTACTACAACATCCGCCTAAAACCGCGCGAAAATT
GTCACTTCCTGTGTACACCGGCGCACACCAAAAACGTCACTTTTGCCACATCCGTCGCTTACATGTGTTC
CGCCACACTTGCAACATCACACTTCCGCCACACTACTACGTCACCCGCCCCGTTCCCACGCCCCGCGCCA
CGTCACAAACTCCACCCCCTCATTATCATATTGGCTTCAATCCAAAATAAGGTATATTATTGATGATGTT
AATTAAGAATTAATTCGATCCTGAATGGCGAATGG
[124 nt withheld, positions 2206-2329]
C
[91 nt withheld, positions 2331-2421]
A
[49 nt withheld, positions 2423-2471]
CCTTTGACGTTGGAGTCCACGTTCTTT
[37 nt withheld, positions 2499-2535]
ACCCTATCTCGGTCTATTCTTTTGATTTATAAGGGATTTTGCCGATTTCGGCCTATTGGTTAAAAAATGA
GCTGATTTAACAAAAATTTTAACAAAATTCAGAAGAACTCGTCAAGAAGGCGATAGAAGGCGATGCGCTG
CGAATCGGGAGCGGCGATACCGTAAAGCACGAGGAAGCGGTCAGCCCATTCGCCGCCAAGCTCTTCAGCA
ATATCACGGGTAGCCAACGCTATGTCCTGATAGCGGTCCGCCACACCCAGCCGGCCACAGTCGATGAATC
CAGAAAAGCGGCCATTTTCCACCATGATATTCGGCAAGCAGGCATCGCCATGGGTCACGACGAGATCCTC
GCCGTCGGGCATGCTCGCCTTGAGCCTGGCGAACAGTTCGGCTGGCGCGAGCCCCTGATGCTCTTCGTCC
AGATCATCCTGATCGACAAGACCGGCTTCCATCCGAGTACGTGCTCGCTCGATGCGATGTTTCGCTTGGT
GGTCGAATGGGCAGGTAGCCGGATCAAGCGTATGCAGCCGCCGCATTGCATCAGCCATGATGGATACTTT
CTCGGCAGGAGCAAGGTGAGATGACAGGAGATCCTGCCCCGGCACTTCGCCCAATAGCAGCCAGTCCCTT
CCCGCTTCAGTGACAACGTCGAGCACAGCTGCGCAAGGAACGCCCGTCGTGGCCAGCCACGATAGCCGCG
CTGCCTCGTCTTGCAGTTCATTCAGGGCACCGGACAGGTCGGTCTTGACAAAAAGAACCGGGCGCCCCTG
CGCTGACAGCCGGAACACGGCGGCATCAGAGCAGCCGATTGTCTGTTGTGCCCAGTCATAGCCGAATAGC
CTCTCCACCCAAGCGGCCGGAGAACCTGCGTGCAATCCATCTTGTTCAATCATGCGAAACGATCCTCATC
CTGTCTCTTGATCAGAGCTTGATCCCCTGCGCCATCAGATCCTTGGCGGCAAGAAAGCCATCCAGTTTAC
TTTGCAGGGCTTCCCAACCTTACCAGAGGGCGCCCCAGCTGGCAATTCCGGTTCGCTTGCTGTCCATAAA
ACCGCCCAGTCTAGCTATCGCCATGTAAGCCCACTGCAAGCTACCTGCTTTCTCTTTGCGCTTGCGTTTT
CCCTTGTCCAGATAGCCCAGTAGCTGACATTCATCCGGGGTCAGCACCGTTTCTGCGGACTGGCTTTCTA
CGTGAAAAGGATCTAGGTGAAGATCCTTTTTGATAATCTCATGGCTGCAGCAATGGCAACAACGTTGCGC
AAACTATTAACTGGCGAACTACTTACTCTAGCTTCCCGGCAACAATTAATAGACTGGATGGAGGCGGATA
AAGTTGCAGGACCACTTCTGCGCTCGGCCCTTCCGGCTGGCTGGTTTATTGCTGATAAATCTGGAGCCGG
TGAGCGTGGGTCTCGCGGTATCATTGCAGCACTGGGGCCAGATGGTAAGCCCTCCCGTATCGTAGTTATC
TACACGACGGGGAGTCAGGCAACTATGGATGAACGAAATAGACAGATCGCTGAGATAGGTGCCTCACTGA
TTAAGCATTGGTAACTGTCAGACCAAGTTTACTCATATATACTTTAGATTGATTTAAAACTTCATTTTTA
ATTTAAAAGGATCTAGGTGAAGATCCTTTTTGATAATCTCATGACCAAAATCCCTTAACGTGAGTTTTCG
TTCCACTGAGCGTCAGACCCCGTAGAAAAGATCAAAGGATCTTCTTGAGATCCTTTTTTTCTGCGCGTAA
TCTGCTGCTTGCAAACAAAAAAACCACCGCTACCAGCGGTGGTTTGTTTGCCGGATCAAGAGCTACCAAC
TCTTTTTCCGAAGGTAACTGGCTTCAGCAGAGCGCAGATACCAAATACTGTCCTTCTAGTGTAGCCGTAG
TTAGGCCACCACTTCAAGAACTCTGTAGCACCGCCTACATACCTCGCTCTGCTAATCCTGTTACCAGTGG
CTGCTGCCAGTGGCGATAAGTCGTGTCTTACCGGGTTGGACTCAAGACGATAGTTACCGGATAAGGCGCA
GCGGTCGGGCTGAACGGGGGGTTCGTGCACACAGCCCAGCTTGGAGCGAACGACCTACACCGAACTGAGA
TACCTACAGCGTGAGCTATGAGAAAGCGCCACGCTTCCCGAAGGGAGAAAGGCGGACAGGTATCCGGTAA
GCGGCAGGGTCGGAACAGGAGAGCGCACGAGGGAGCTTCCAGGGGGAAACGCCTGGTATCTTTATAGTCC
TGTCGGGTTTCGCCACCTCTGACTTGAGCGTCGATTTTTGTGATGCTCGTCAGGGGGGCGGAGCCTATGG
AAAAACGCCAGCAACGCGGCCTTTTTACGGTTCCTGGCCTTTTGCTGGCCTTTTGCTCACATGTTCTTTC
CTGCGTTATCCCCTGATTCTGTGGATAACCGTATTACCGCCTTTGAGTGAGCTGATACCGCTCGCCGCAG
CCGAACGACCGAGCGCAGCGAGTCAGTGAGCGAGGAAGCGGAAGAGCGCCTGATGCGGTATTTTCTCCTT
ACGCATCTGTGCGGTATTTCACACCGCATATGGTGCACTCTCAGTACAATCTGCTCTGATGCCGCATAGT
TAAGCCAGTATACACTCCGCTATCGCTACGTGACTGGGTCATGGCTGCGCCCCGACACCCGCCAACACCC
GCTGACGCGCCCTGACGGGCTTGTCTGCTCCCGGCATCCGCTTACAGACAAGCTGTGACCGTCTCCGGGA
GCTGCATGTGTCAGAGGTTTTCACCGTCATCACCGAAACGCGCGAGGCAGCTGCGGTAAAGCTCATCAGC
GTGGTCGTGAAGCGATTCACAGATGTCTGCCTGTTCATCCGCGTCCAGCTCGTTGAGTTTCTCCAGAAGC
GTTAATGTCTGGCTTCTGATAAAGCGGGCCATGTTAAGGGCGGTTTTTTCCTGTTTGGTCACTGATGCCT
CCGTGTAAGGGGGATTTCTGTTCATGGGGGTAATGATACCGATGAAACGAGAGAGGATGCTCACGATACG
GGTTACTGATGATGAACATGCCCGGTTACTGGAACGTTGTGAGGGTAAACAACTGGCGGTATGGATGCGG
CGGGACCAGAGAAAAATCACTCAGGGTCAATGCCAGCGCTTCGTTAATACAGATGTAGGTGTTCCACAGG
GTAGCCAGCAGCATCCTGCGATGCAGATCCGGAACATAATGGTGCAGGGCGCTGACTTCCGCGTTTCCAG
ACTTTACGAAACACGGAAACCGAAGACCATTCATGTTGTTGCTCAGGTCGCAGACGTTTTGCAGCAGCAG
TCGCTTCACGTTCGCTCGCGTATCGGTGATTCATTCTGCTAACCAGTAAGGCAACCCCGCCAGCCTAGCC
GGGTCCTCAACGACAGGAGCACGATCATGCGCACCCGTGGCCAGGACCCAACGCTGCCCGAGATGCGCCG
CGTGCGGCTGCTGGAGATGGCGGACGCGATGGATATGTTCTGCCAAGGGTTGGTTTGCGCATTCACAGTT
CTCCGCAAGAATTGATTGGCTCCAATTCTTGGAGTGGTGAATCCGTTAGCGAGGTGCCGCCGGCTTCCAT
TCAGGTCGAGGTGGCCCGGCTCCATGCACCGCGACGCAACGCGGGGAGGCAGACAAGGTATAGGGCGGCG
CCTACAATCCATGCCAACCCGTTCCATGTGCTCGCCGAGGCGGCATAAATCGCCGTGACGATCAGCGGTC
CAATGATCGAAGTTAGGCTGGTAAGAGCCGCGAGCGATCCTTGAAGCTGTCCCTGATGGTCGTCATCTAC
CTGCCTGGACAGCATGGCCTGCAACGCGGGCATCCCGATGCCGCCGGAAGCGAGAAGAATCATAATGGGG
AAGGCCATCCAGCCTCGCGTCGCGAACGCCAGCAAGACGTAGCCCAGCGCGTCGGCCGCCATGCCGGCGA
TAATGGCCTGCTTCTCGCCGAAACGTTTGGTGGCGGGACCAGTGACGAAGGCTTGAGCGAGGGCGTGCAA
GATTCCGAATACCGCAAGCGACAGGCCGATCATCGTCGCGCTCCAGCGAAAGCGGTCCTCGCCGAAAATG
ACCCAGAGCGCTGCCGGCACCTGTCCTACGAGTTGCATGATAAAGAAGACAGTCATAAGTGCGGCGACGA
TAGTCATGCCCCGCGCCCACCGGAAGGAGCTGACTGGGTTGAAGGCTCTCAAGGGCATCGGTCGAGACGT
AGGATCCATGCATGTTAATTAACATCATCAATAATATACCTTATTTTGGATTGAAGCCAATATGATAATG
AGGGGGTGGAGTTTGTGACGTGGCGCGGGGCGTGGGAACGGGGCGGGTGACGTAGGTTTTAGGGCGGAGT
AACTTGTATGTGTTGGGAATTGTAGTTTTCTTAAAATGGGAAGTGACGTAACGTGGGAAAACGGAAGTGA
CGATTTGAGGAAGTTGTGGGTTTTTTGGCTTTCGTTTCTGGGCGTAGGTTCGCGTGCGGTTTTCTGGGTG
TTTTTTGTGGACTTTAACCGTTACGTCATTTTTTAGTCCTATATATACTCGCTCTGCACTTGGCCCTTTT
TTACACTGTGACTGATTGAGCTGGTGCCGTGTCGAGTGGTGTTTTTTTAATAGGTTTTCTTTTTTACTGG
TAAGGCTGACTGTTATGGCTGCCGCTGTGGAAGCGCTGTATGTTGTTCTGGAGCGGGAGGGTGCTATTTT
GCCTAGGCAGGAGGGTTTTTCAGGTGTTTATGTGTTTTTCTCTCCTATTAATTTTGTTATACCTCCTATG
GGGGCTGTAATGTTGTCTCTACGCCTGCGGGTATGTATTCCCCCGGGCTATTTCGGTCGCTTTTTAGCAC
TGACCGATGTGAATCAACCTGATGTGTTTACCGAGTCTTACATTATGACTCCGGACATGACCGAGGAGCT
GTCGGTGGTGCTTTTTAATCACGGTGACCAGTTTTTTTACGGTCACGCCGGCATGGCCGTAGTCCGTCTT
ATGCTTATAAGGGTTGTTTTTCCTGTTGTAAGACAGGCTTCTAATGTTTAAATGTTTTTTTGTTATTTTA
TTTTGTGTTTATGCAGAAACCCGCAGACATGTTTGAGAGAAAAATGGTGTCTTTTTCTGTGGTGGTTCCG
GAGCTTACCTGCCTTTATCTGCATGAGCATGACTACGATGTGCTTTCTTTTTTGCGCGAGGCTTTGCCTG
ATTTTTTGAGCAGCACCTTGCATTTTATATCGCCGCCCATGCAACAAGCTTACATCGGGGCTACGCTGGT
TAGCATAGCTCCGAGTATGCGTGTCATAATCAGTGTGGGTTCTTTTGTCATGGTTCCTGGCGGGGAAGTG
GCCGCGCTGGTCCGTGCAGACCTGCACGATTATGTTCAGCTGGCCCTGCGAAGGGACCTACGGGATCGCG
GTATTTTTGTTAATGTTCCGCTTTTGAATCTTATACAGGTCTGTGAGGAACCTGAATTTTTGCAATCATG
ATTCGCTGCTTGAGGCTGAAGGTGGAGGGCGCTCTGGAGCAGATTTTTACAATGGCCGGACTTAATATTC
GGGATTTGCTTAGAGATATATTGAGAAGGTGGCGAGATGAGAATTATTTGGGCATGGTTGAAGGTGCTGG
AATGTTTATAGAGGAGATTCACCCTGAAGGGTTTAGCCTTTACGTCCACTTGGACGTGAGGGCCGTTTGC
CTTTTGGAAGCCATTGTGCAACATCTTACAAATGCCATTATCTGTTCTTTGGCTGTAGAGTTTGACCACG
CCACCGGAGGGGAGCGCGTTCACTTAATAGATCTTCATTTTGAGGTTTTGGATAATCTTTTGGAATAAAA
AAAAAAACATGGTTCTTCCAGCTCTTCCCGCTCCTCCCGTGTGTGACTCGCAGAACGAATGTGTAGGTTG
GCTGGGTGTGGCTTATTCTGCGGTGGTGGATGTTATCAGGGCAGCGGCGCATGAAGGAGTTTACATAGAA
CCCGAAGCCAGGGGGCGCCTGGATGCTTTGAGAGAGTGGATATACTACAACTACTACACAGAGCGATCTA
AGCGGCGAGACCGGAGACGCAGATCTGTTTGTCACGCCCGCACCTGGTTTTGCTTCAGGAAATATGACTA
CGTCCGGCGTTCCATTTGGCATGACACTACGACCAACACGATCTCGGTTGTCTCGGCGCACTCCGTACAG
TAGGGATCGTCTACCTCCTTTTGAGACAGAAACCCGCGCTACCATACTGGAGGATCATCCGCTGCTGCCC
GAATGTAACACTTTGACAATGCACAACGTGAGTTACGTGCGAGGTCTTCCCTGCAGTGTGGGATTTACGC
TGATTCAGGAATGGGTTGTTCCCTGGGATATGGTTCTAACGCGGGAGGAGCTTGTAATCCTGAGGAAGTG
TATGCACGTGTGCCTGTGTTGTGCCAACATTGATATCATGACGAGCATGATGATCCATGGTTACGAGTCC
TGGGCTCTCCACTGTCATTGTTCCAGTCCCGGTTCCCTGCAGTGTATAGCCGGCGGGCAGGTTTTGGCCA
GCTGGTTTAGGATGGTGGTGGATGGCGCCATGTTTAATCAGAGGTTTATATGGTACCGGGAGGTGGTGAA
TTACAACATGCCAAAAGAGGTAATGTTTATGTCCAGCGTGTTTATGAGGGGTCGCCACTTAATCTACCTG
CGCTTGTGGTATGATGGCCACGTGGGTTCTGTGGTCCCCGCCATGAGCTTTGGATACAGCGCCTTGCACT
GTGGGATTTTGAACAATATTGTGGTGCTGTGCTGCAGTTACTGTGCTGATTTAAGTGAGATCAGGGTGCG
CTGCTGTGCCCGGAGGACAAGGCGCCTTATGCTGCGGGCGGTGCGAATCATCGCTGAGGAGACCACTGCC
ATGTTGTATTCCTGCAGGACGGAGCGGCGGCGGCAGCAGTTTATTCGCGCGCTGCTGCAGCACCACCGCC
CTATCCTGATGCACGATTATGACTCTACCCCCATGTAGGCGTGGACTTCTCCTTCGCCGCCCGTTAAGCA
ACCGCAAGTTGGACAGCAGCCTGTGGCTCAGCAGCTGGACAGCGACATGAACTTAAGTGAGCTGCCCGGG
GAGTTTATTAATATCACTGATGAGCGTTTGGCTCGACAGGAAACCGTGTGGAATATAACACCTAAGAATA
TGTCTGTTACCCATGATATGATGCTTTTTAAGGCCAGCCGGGGAGAAAGGACTGTGTACTCTGTGTGTTG
GGAGGGAGGTGGCAGGTTGAATACTAGGGTTCTGTGAGTTTGATTAAGGTACGGTGATCTGTATAAGCTA
TGTGGTGGTGGGGCTATACTACTGAATGAAAAATGACTTGAAATTTTCTGCAATTGAAAAATAAACACGT
TGAAACATAACACAAACGATTCTTTATTCTTGGGCAATGTATGAAAAAGTGTAAGAGGATGTGGCAAATA
TTTCATTAATGTAGTTGTGGCCAGACCAGTCCCATGAAAATGACATAGAGTATGCACTTGGAGTTGTGTC
TCCTGTTTCCTGTGTACCGTTTAGTGTAATGGTTAGTGTTACAGGTTTAGTTTTGTCTCCGTTTAAGTAA
ACTTGACTGACAATGTTACTTTTGGCAGTTTTACCGTGAGATTTTGGATAAGCTGATAGGTTAGGCATAA
ATCCAACAGCGTTTGTATAGGCTGTGCCTTCAGTAAGATCTCCATTTCTAAAGTTCCAATATTCTGGGTC
CAGGAAGGAATTGTTTAGTAGCACTCCATTTTCGTCAAATCTTATAATAAGATGAGCACTTTGAACTGTT
CCAGATATTGGAGCCAAACTGCCTTTAACAGCCAAAACTGAAACTGTAGCAAGTATTTGACTGCCACATT
TTGTTAAGACCAAAGTGAGTTTAGCATCTTTCTCTGCATTTAGTCTACAGTTAGGAGATGGAGCTGGTGT
GGTCCACAAAGTTAGCTTATCATTATTTTTGTTTCCTACTGTAATGGCACCTGTGCTGTCAAAACTAAGG
CCAGTTCCTAGTTTAGGAACCATAGCCTTGTTTGAATCAAATTCTAGGCCATGGCCAATTTTTGTTTTGA
GGGGATTTGTGTTTGGTGCATTAGGTGAACCAAATTCAAGCCCATCTCCTGCATTAATGGCTATGGCTGT
AGCGTCAAACATCAACCCCTTGGCAGTGCTTAGGTTAACCTCAAGCTTTTTGGAATTGTTTGAAGCTGTA
AACAAGTAAAGGCCTTTGTTGTAGTTAATATCCAAGTTGTGGGCTGAGTTTATAAAAAGAGGGCCCTGTC
CTAGTCTTAGATTTAGTTGGTTTTGAGCATCAAACGGATAACTAACATCAAGTATAAGGCGTCTGTTTTG
AGAATCAATCCTTAGTCCTCCTGCTACATTAAGTTGCATATTGCCTTGTGAATCAAAACCCAAGGCTCCA
GTAACTTTAGTTTGCAAGGAAGTATTATTAATAGTCACACCTGGACCAGTTGCTACGGTCAAAGTGTTTA
GGTCGTCTGTTACATGCAAAGGAGCCCCGTACTTTAGTCCTAGTTTTCCATTTTGTGTATAAATGGGCTC
TTTCAAGTCAATGCCCAAGCTACCAGTGGCAGTAGTTAGAGGGGGTGAGGCAGTGATAGTAAGGGTACTG
CTATCGGTGGTGGTGAGGGGGCCTGATGTTTGCAGGGCTAGCTTTCCTTCTGACACTGTGAGGGGTCCTT
GGGTGGCAATGCTAAGTTTGGAGTCGTGCACGGTTAGCGGGGCCTGTGATTGCATGGTGAGTGTGTTGCC
CGCGACCATTAGAGGTGCGGCGGCAGCCACAGTTAGGGCTTCTGAGGTAACTGTGAGGGGTGCAGATATT
TCCAGGTTTATGTTTGACTTGGTTTTTTTGAGAGGTGGGCTCACAGTGGTTACATTTTGGGAGGTAAGGT
TGCCGGCCTCGTCCAGAGAGAGGCCGTTGCCCATTTTGAGCGCAAGCATGCCATTGGAGGTAACTAGAGG
TTCGGATAGGCGCAAAGAGAGTACCCCAGGGGGACTCTCTTGAAACCCATTGGGGGATACAAAGGGAGGA
GTAAGAAAAGGCACAGTTGGAGGACCGGTTTCCGTGTCATATGGATACACGGGGTTGAAGGTATCTTCAG
ACGGTCTTGCGCGCTTCATCTGCAACAACATGAAGATAGTGGGTGCGGATGGACAGGAACAGGAGGAAAC
TGACATTCCATTTAGATTGTGGAGAAAGTTTGCAGCCAGGAGGAAGCTGCAATACCAGAGCTGGGAGGAG
GGCAAGGAGGTGCTGCTGAATAAACTGGACAGAAATTTGCTAACTGATTTTAAGTAAGTGATGCTTTATT
ATTTTTTTTTATTAGTTAAAGGGAATAAGATCCCCGGGTACTCTAGTTAATCGACTTAGGCGACCTGACA
TTAACTAGAGGATCTTGATGTAATCCAGGGTTAGGACAGTTGCAAATCACAGTGAGAACACAGGGTCCCC
TGTCCCGCTCAACTAGCAGGGGGCGCTGGGTAAACTCCCGAATCAGGCTACGGGCAAGCTCTCCCTGGGC
GGTAAGCCGGACGCCGTGCGCCGGGCCCTCGATATGATCCTCGGGCAATTCAAAGTAGCAAAACTCACCG
GAGTCGCGGGCAAAGCACTTGTGGCGGCGACAGTGGACCAGGTGTTTCAGGCGCAGTTGCTCTGCCTCTC
CACTTAACATTCAGTCGTAGCCGTCCGCCGAGTCCTTTACCGCGTCAAAGTTAGGAATAAATTGATCCGG
ATAGTGGCCGGGAGGTCCCGAGAAGGGGTTAAAGTAGACCGATGGCACAAACTCCTCAATAAATTGCAGA
GTTCCAATGCCTCCAGAGCGCGGCTCAGAGGACGAGGTCTGCAGAGTTAGGATTGCCTGACGAGGCGTGA
ATGAAGAGCGGCCGGCGCCGCCGATCTGAAATGTCCCGTCCGGACGGAGACCAAGCGAGGAGCTCACCGA
CTCGTCGTTGAGCTGAATACCTCGCCCTCTGATTGTCAGGTGAGTTATACCCTGCCCGGGCGACCGCACC
CTGTGACGAAAGCCGCCCGCAAGCTGCGCCCCTGAGTTAGTCATCTGAACTTCGGCCTGGGCGTCTCTGG
GAAGTACCACAGTGGTGGGAGCGGGACTTTCCTGGTACACCAGGGCAGCGGGCCAACTACGGGGATTAAG
GTTATTACGAGGTGTGGTGGTAATAGCCGCCTGTTCCAGGAGAATTCGGTTTCGGTGGGCGCGTATTCCG
TTGACCCGGGATATCATGTGGGGTCCCGCGCTCATGTAGTTTATTCGGGTTGAGTAGTCTTGGGCAGCTC
CAGCCGCAAGTCCCATTTGTGGCTGGTAACTCCACATGTAGGGCGTGGGAATTTCCTTGCTCATAATGGC
GCTGACAACAGGTGCTGGCGCCGGGTGTGGCCGCTGGAGATGACGTAGTTTTCGCGCTTAAATTTGAGAA
AGGGCGCGAAACTAGTCCTTAAGAGTCAGCGCGCAGTATTTACTGAAGAGAGCCTCCGCGTCTTCCAGCG
TGCGCCGAAGCTGATCTTCGCTTTTGTGATACAGGCAGCTGCGGGTGAGGGATCGCAGAGACCTGTTTTT
TATTTTCAGCTCTTGTTCTTGGCCCCTGCTCTGTTGAAATATAGCATACAGAGTGGGAAAAATCCTGTTT
CTAAGCTCGCGGGTCGATACGGGTTCGTTGGGCGCCAGACGCAGCGCTCCTCCTCCTGCTGCTGCCGCCG
CTGTGGATTTCTTGGGCTTTGTCAGAGTCTTGCTATCCGGTCGCCTTTGCTTCTGTGTGGCCGCTGCTGT
TGCTGCCGCTGCCGCCGGTGCAGTATGGGCTGTAGAGATGACGGTAGTAATGCAGGATGTTACGGGGGAA
GGCCACGCCGTGATGGTAGAGAAGAAAGCGGCGGGCGAAGGAGATGTTGCCCCCACAGTCTTGCAAGCAA
GCAACTATGGCGTTCTTGTGCCCGCGCCATGAGCGGTAGCCTTGGCGCTGTTGTTGCTCTTGGGCTAACG
GCGGCGGCTGCTTGGACTTACCGGCCCTGGTTCCAGTGGTGTCCCATCTACGGTTGGGTCGGCGAACGGG
CAGTGCCGGCGGCGCCTGAGGAGCGGAGGTTGTAGCCATGCTGGAACCGGTTGCCGATTTCTGGGGCGCC
GGCGAGGGGAATGCGACCGAGGGTGACGGTGTTTCGTCTGACACCTCTTCGACCTCGGAAGCTTCCTCGT
CTAGGCTCTCCCAGTCTTCCATCATGTCCTCCTCCTCCTCGTCCAAAACCTCCTCTGCCTGACTGTCCCA
GTATTCCTCCTCGTCCGTGGGTGGCGGCGGCAGCTGCAGCTTCTTTTTGGGTGCCATCCTGGGAAGCAAG
GGCCCGCGGCTGCTGCTGATAGGGCTGCGGCGGCGGGGGGATTGGGTTGAGCTCCTCGCCGGACTGGGGG
TCCAAGTAAACCCCCCGTCCCTTTCGTAGCAGAAACTCTTGGCGGGCTTTGTTGATGGCTTGCAATTGGC
CAAGAATGTGGCCCTGGGTAATGACGCAGGCGGTAAGCTCCGCATTAGGCGGGCGGGATTGGTCTTCGTA
GAACCTAATCTCGTGGGCGTGGTAGTCCTCAGGTACAAATTTGCGAAGGTAAGCCGACGTCCACAGCCCC
GGAGTGAGTTTCAACCCCGGAGCCGCGGACTTTTCGTCAGGCGAGGGACCCTGCAGCTCAAAGGTACCGA
TAATTTGACTTTCGTTAAGCAGCTGCGAATTGCAAACCAGGGAGCGGTGCGGGGTGCATAGGTTGCAGCG
ACAGTGACACTCCAGTAGACCGTCACCGCTCACGTCTTCCATTATGTCAGAGTGGTAGGCAAGGTAGTTG
GCTAGCTGCAGAAGGTAGCAGTGGCCCCAAAGCGGCGGAGGGCATTCGCGGTACTTAATGGGCACAAAGT
CGCTAGGAAGTGCACAGCAGGTGGCGGGCAAGATTCCTGAGCGCTCTAGGATAAAGTTCCTAAAGTTCTG
CAACATGCTTTGACTGGTGAAGTCTGGCAGACCCTGTTGCAGGGTTTTAAGCAGGCGTTCGGGGAAAATG
ATGTCCGCCAGGTGCGCGGCCACGGAGCGCTCGTTGAAGGCCGTCCATAGGTCCTTCAAGTTTTGCTTTA
GCAGTTTCTGCAGCTCCTTGAGGTTGCACTCCTCCAAGCACTGCTGCCAAACGCCCATGGCCGTCTGCCA
GGTGTAGCATAGAAATAAGTAAACGCAGTCGCGGACGTAGTCGCGGCGCGCCTCGCCCTTGAGCGTGGAA
TGAAGCACGTTTTGCCCAAGGCGGTTTTCGTGCAAAATTCCAAGGTAGGAGACCAGGTTGCAGAGCTCCA
CGTTGGAGATCTTGCAGGCCTGGCGTACGTAGCCCTGTCGAAAGGTGTAGTGCAATGTTTCCTCTAGCTT
GCGCTGCATCTCCGGGTCAGCAAAGAACCGCTGCATGCACTCAAGCTCCACGGTAACGAGCACTGCGGCC
ATCATTAGTTTGCGTCGCTCCTCCAAGTCGGCAGGCTCGCGCGTTTGAAGCCAGCGCGCTAGCTGCTCGT
CGCCAACTGCGGGTAGGCCCTCCTCTGTTTGTTCTTGCAAATTTGCATCCCTCTCCAGGGGCTGCGCACG
GCGCACGATCAGCTCACTCATGACTGTGCTCATGACCTTGGGGGGTAGGTTAAGTGCCGGGTAGGCAAAG
TGGGTGACCTCGATGCTGCGTTTTAGTACGGCTAGGCGCGCGTTGTCACCCTCGAGTTCCACCAACACTC
CAGAGTGACTTTCATTTTCGCTGTTTTCCTGTTGCAGAGCGTTTGCCGCGCGCTTCTCGTCGCGTCCAAG
ACCCTCAAAGATTTTTGGCACTTCGTTGAGCGAGGCGATATCAGGTATGACAGCGCCCTGCCGCAAGGCC
AGCTGCTTGTCCGCTCGGCTGCGGTTGGCACGGCAGGATAGGGGTATCTTGCAGTTTTGGAAAAAGATGT
GATAGGTGGCAAGCACCTCTGGCACGGCAAATACGGGGTAGAAGTTGAGGCGCGGGTTGGGCTCGCATGT
GCCGTTTTCTTGGCGTTTGGGGGGTACGCGCGGTGAGAATAGGTGGCGTTCGTAGGCAAGGCTGACATCC
GCTATGGCGAGGGGCACATCGCTGCGCTCTTGCAACGCGTCGCAGATAATGGCGCACTGGCGCTGCAGAT
GCTTCAACAGCACGTCGTCTCCCACATCTAGGTAGTCGCCATGCCTTTCGTCCCCCCGCCCGACTTGTTC
CTCGTTTGCCTCTGCGTTGTCCTGGTCTTGCTTTTTATCCTCTGTTGGTACTGAGCGGTCCTCGTCGTCT
TCGCTTACAAAACCTGGGTCCTGCTCGATAATCACTTCCTCCTCCTCAAGCGGGGGTGCCTCGACGGGGA
AGGTGGTAGGCGCGTTGGCGGCATCGGTGGAGGCGGTGGTGGCGAACTCAGAGGGGGCGGTTAGGCTGTC
CTTCTTCTCGACTGACTCCATGATCTTTTTCTGCCTATAGGAGAAGGAAATGGCCAGTCGGGAAGAGGAG
CAGCGCGAAACCACCCCCGAGCGCGGACGCGGTGCGGCGCGACGTCCCCCAACCATGGAGGACGTGTCGT
CCCCGTCCCCGTCGCCGCCGCCTCCCCGGGCGCCCCCAAAAAAGCGGATGAGGCGGCGTATCGAGTCCGA
GGACGAGGAAGACTCATCACAAGACGCGCTGGTGCCGCGCACACCCAGCCCGCGGCCATCGACCTCGGCG
GCGGATTTGGCCATTGCGCCCAAGAAGAAAAAGAAGCGCCCTTCTCCCAAGCCCGAGCGCCCGCCATCAC
CAGAGGTAATCGTGGACAGCGAGGAAGAAAGAGAAGATGTGGCGCTACAAATGGTGGGTTTCAGCAACCC
ACCGGTGCTAATCAAGCATGGCAAAGGAGGTAAGCGCACAGTGCGGCGGCTGAATGAAGACGACCCAGTG
GCGCGTGGTATGCGGACGCAAGAGGAAGAGGAAGAGCCCAGCGAAGCGGAAAGTGAAATTACGGTGATGA
ACCCGCTGAGTGTGCCGATCGTGTCTGCGTGGGAGAAGGGCATGGAGGCTGCGCGCGCGCTGATGGACAA
GTACCACGTGGATAACGATCTAAAGGCGAACTTCAAACTACTGCCTGACCAAGTGGAAGCTCTGGCGGCC
GTATGCAAGACCTGGCTGAACGAGGAGCACCGCGGGTTGCAGCTGACCTTCACCAGCAACAAGACCTTTG
TGACGATGATGGGGCGATTCCTGCAGGCGTACCTGCAGTCGTTTGCAGAGGTGACCTACAAGCATCACGA
GCCCACGGGCTGCGCGTTGTGGCTGCACCGCTGCGCTGAGATCGAAGGCGAGCTTAAGTGTCTACACGGA
AGCATTATGATAAATAAGGAGCACGTGATTGAAATGGATGTGACGAGCGAAAACGGGCAGCGCGCGCTGA
AGGAGCAGTCTAGCAAGGCCAAGATCGTGAAGAACCGGTGGGGCCGAAATGTGGTGCAGATCTCCAACAC
CGACGCAAGGTGCTGCGTGCACGACGCGGCCTGTCCGGCCAATCAGTTTTCCGGCAAGTCTTGCGGCATG
TTCTTCTCTGAAGGCGCAAAGGCTCAGGTGGCTTTTAAGCAGATCAAGGCTTTTATGCAGGCGCTGTATC
CTAACGCCCAGACCGGGCACGGTCACCTTTTGATGCCACTACGGTGCGAGTGCAACTCAAAGCCTGGGCA
CGCGCCCTTTTTGGGAAGGCAGCTACCAAAGTTGACTCCGTTCGCCCTGAGCAACGCGGAGGACCTGGAC
GCGGATCTGATCTCCGACAAGAGCGTGCTGGCCAGCGTGCACCACCCGGCGCTGATAGTGTTCCAGTGCT
GCAACCCTGTGTATCGCAACTCGCGCGCGCAGGGCGGAGGCCCCAACTGCGACTTCAAGATATCGGCGCC
CGACCTGCTAAACGCGTTGGTGATGGTGCGCAGCCTGTGGAGTGAAAACTTCACCGAGCTGCCGCGGATG
GTTGTGCCTGAGTTTAAGTGGAGCACTAAACACCAGTATCGCAACGTGTCCCTGCCAGTGGCGCATAGCG
ATGCGCGGCAGAACCCCTTTGATTTTTAAACGGCGCAGACGGCAAGGGTGGGGGTAAATAATCACCCGAG
AGTGTACAAATAAAAGCATTTGCCTTTATTGAAAGTGTCTCTAGTACATTATTTTTACATGTTTTTCAAG
TGACAAAAAGAAGTGGCGCTCCTAATCTGCGCACTGTGGCTGCGGAAGTAGGGCGAGTGGCGCTCCAGGA
AGCTGTAGAGCTGTTCCTGGTTGCGACGCAGGGTGGGCTGTACCTGGGGACTGTTGAGCATGGAGTTGGG
TACCCCGGTAATAAGGTTCATGGTGGGGTTGTGATCCATGGGAGTTTGGGGCCAGTTGGCAAAGGCGTGG
AGAAACATGCAGCAGAATAGTCCACAGGCGGCCGAGTTGGGCCCCTGTACGCTTTGGGTGGACTTTTCCA
GCGTTATACAGCGGTCGGGGGAAGAAGCAATGGCGCTACGGCGCAGGAGTGACTCGTACTCAAACTGGTA
AACCTGCTTGAGTCGCTGGTCAGAAAAGCCAAAGGGCTCAAAGAGGTAGCATGTTTTTGAGTGCGGGTTC
CAGGCAAAGGCCATCCAGTGTACGCCCCCAGTCTCGCGACCGGCCGTATTGACTATGGCGCAGGCGAGCT
TGTGTGGAGAAACAAAGCCTGGAAAGCGCTTGTCATAGGTGCCCAAAAAATATGGCCCACAACCAAGATC
TTTGACAATGGCTTTCAGTTCCTGCTCACTGGAGCCCATGGCGGCAGCTGTTGTTGATGTTGCTTGCTTC
TTTATGTTGTGGCGTTGCCGGCCGAGAAGGGCGTGCGCAGGTACACGGTTTCGATGACGCCGCGGTGCGG
CTGGTGCACACGGACCACGTCAAAGACTTCAAACAAAACATAAAGAAGGGTGGGCTCGTCCATGGGATCC
ACCTCAAAAGTCATGTCTAGCGCGTGGGCGGAGTTGGCGTAGAGAAGGTTTTGGCCCAGGTCTGTGAGTG
CGCCCATGGACATAAAGTTACTGGAGAATGGGATGCGCCAAAGGGTGCGATCGCAAAGAAACTTTTTCTG
GGTAATGCTGTCAACTGCGGTCTTGCCTATAAGCGGATAGGGGAAGTTAGCAGGGTAGGCCTGTCCTTCG
CGCATGGTGGGGGCAAGGTAGCCAACAAATCCAGAGTTGTTGTGTTGGTGTAGGATGCCCACCTGTTGGT
AGTCCTTGTATTTAGTATCATCCACCACCTGACGGCTCATGGGCTG
[453 nt withheld, positions 18822-19274]
GAGATAGTCGTTAAAGGACTGGTCGTTGGTGTCGTTTCTAAGCATGGCCTCAAGCGTGGAGGCGGTGTTG
TGGGCCATGGGGAAGAAGGTGGCGTAAAGGCAAATGCTATCAAACTTAATGCTGGCTCCGTCAACCCTTA
GGTCATTTCCTAGGGAGCTCTGCAGAACCATGTTAACATCCTTCCTGAAGTTCCACTCGTAGGTGTATGA
GCCCGGCAGGAGAAGGAGGTTTTTAATGGCAAAGAACTTCTGAGGCACCTGGATGTGGAAGGGCACATAG
CGACCATTGCCCAGCAACATTGAGCGGTAGCGCAGGCCAGCATTGCGGTGGTGGTTAAATGGGTTGACGT
TGTCCATATAGTCAAGGGACCAGCGTGCTCCAAGGTTAATGTAGCAGTCCACTAGCCCGGGAGCCACCAC
TCGCTTGTTCATGTAGTCGTAGGTGTTTGGGTTATCAGAAATTTTTACGTTGGAAGGACTGTACTTTAGC
TTGTCGGGCAAATACAGCGCTATGTTGGAGTACAGGAAATTTCTCCACAGGTTGGCATTTAGATTGATTT
CCATGGCAAAATTATTTCCAACTCTTATTTCATTTTTATCTGAAAATTCTGTAGCATCTTTTTCCCATCC
ATTTTCCTGACCTGTTTTAGGTTTTACCTTGGTAAGAGTCTCTGTATTAATCACACCTCCCAGTGGAAAG
CAGTAATTTGGAAGTTCATCTTCAGTTCCATGATTTTCAATAATTCTAACATCTGGATCATAGCTGTCAA
CAGCCTGATTCCACATAGAAAAGTACCTGGTTCTATCACCAATGGAATCAAGCAAAAGCTGGTATGAAAG
CTCTGTGTTTCTGTCTTGCAAATCTACAACAGCATTCAACTGCGATGCTTGGCCCGCCAGAACACCCATA
TTACCCGTGCTGTTGTAATACATTAGACCAATAAAATTGTCCCTAAAAGCAATGTAATTAGGCCTGTTGG
GCATAGATTGTTGGCCCATTAGTTCTCGTGAGTTACCTTCCTTAATAGTGGGCATGTAAGAAATATGAGT
GTCTGGGGTTTCTATATCTACATCTTCACTGTACAATACCACTTTAGGAGTCAAGTTATCACCATTGCCT
GCGGCTGCCTCAGTAGTTGAGAAAAATTGCATTTCCACTTGACTTTCTAGCTTTCCATTTTGTTGCTTTA
CAAGAATGCCTTGCCCTCCATTTTCATTTGTGGGTTTTGCATATGAACCGTAACATGGTTTCATTGGGGT
AGTCTTTTTTAGGACTCTCCCAGCTGCATGATTAATTTCTGTTTCGTACCACTGAGATTCTCCTATTTGA
GGTTCAGGTTGAAATGTTTTATCGGCATATTTAGGTGTTTGACCTTCGACACCTATTTGAATACCCTCCT
TTGTAATATTTATACCAGAATAAGGCGCCTGCCCAAATACGTGAGTTTTTTGCTGCTCAGCTTGCTCGTC
TACTTCGTCTTCGTTGTCATCGTCCTCTTCTTCTAGGTTTATTTCAAGAGCAGTAGCAGCTTCATCCCAT
TCGCAAGGATTTGGGGCACCCTTGGGAGCCAGGGCGTTGTAGGCAGTGCCAGAGTAGGGCTTAAAAGTAG
GGCCCCTGTCCAGCACGCCGCGGATGTCAAAGTACGTGGAAGCCATGTCCAGCACACGGTTATCACCCAC
AGCTAGGGTGAACCGCGCCTTGTACGAGTACGCAGTATCCTCACGGTCCACAGGGATGAACCGCAGCGTC
AAACGCTGGGACCGGTCTGTGGTCACGTCGTGCGTAGGCGCCACCGTGGGGTTTCTAAACTTGTTATTCA
GGCTGAAGTACGTCTCGGTGGCGCGGGCAAACTGCACCAGCCCGGGGCTCAGGTACTCCGAGGCGTCCTG
GCCCGAGATGTGCATGTAAGACCACTGCGGCATCATCGAAGGGGTAGCCATCTTGGAAAGCGGGCGCGCG
GCGGCTCAGCAGCTCCTCTGGCGGCGACATGGACGCATACATGACACACATACGACACGTTAGCTATCAG
AAGCATCGTCGGCGCTTCAGGGATTGCACCCCCAGACCCACGATGCTGTTCAGTGTGCTTTGCCAGTTGC
CACTGGCTACGGGCCGCAACGATCGCGGACCGCTGGCGGCGCGGCGCAGGGACGCGCGGCTAGGACGGGT
TACAACAACGGCGGTCGGGCCTGGCAGCACAGGTTTCTGCTGGGTGTCGGCGGGGGGAGGCAGGTCCAGC
GTTACGGGTGTGTGCTGGCCCAGCACTCCGGTAGCCATGGGCGCGATGGGACGGGTGGTGGGCAGGCCTT
GCTTTAGTGCCTCCTCGTACGAGGGAGGCTCGTCTATTTGCGTCACCAGAGTTTCTTCCCTGTCGGGGCG
CGGACGCTTTTCGCCACGCCCCTCTGGAGACACTGTCTCCACGGCCGGTGGAGGCTCCTCTACGGGAGGG
CGGGGATCAAGCTTACTGTTAATCTTATTTTGCACTGCCTGGTTGGCCAGGTCCACCACCCCGCTAATGC
CAGAGGCCAGGCCATCTACCACCTTTTGTTGGAAATTTTGCTCTTTCAACTTATCCCTCAGCATCTGGCC
TGTGCTGCTGTTCCAGGCCTTGCTGCCATAGTTCTTAACGGTGGAACCGAAATTTTTAATGCCGCTCCAC
AGCGAGCCCCAGCTGAAGGCGCCACCGCTCATATTGCTGGTGCCGATATCTTGCCAGTTTCCCATGAACG
GGCGCGAGCCGTGTCGCGGGGCCAGAGACGCAAAGTTGATGTCTTCCATTCTACAAAATAGTTACAGGAC
CAAGCGAGCGTGAGAGTCCAGACTTTTTATTTTGATTTTTCCACATGCAACTTGTTTTTAATCAGTGTCT
CTGCGCCTGCAAGGCCACGGATGCAATTCCGGGCACGGCGCCAATCGCCGCGGCGATCAGTGGAATAAGG
AGGGGCAGGATACCGCCGCGCATGCGACGGTGCGACGCGCGCCGCCGCCGGTGGTGCGCACGACGCATGC
CGCCCGTCAGGCCGTGGCCGGCCATGCCCCTCCTACGGTGCATTCTTCCTCGGAATCCCGGCACCGGGAA
ACGGAGGCGGCAGGTGAGGGCCATATCTGCAAGAACCACAAAGACCGGCTTTTAAACGATGCTGGGGTGG
TAGCGCGCTGTTGGCAGCACCAGGGTCCTGCCTCCTTCGCGAGCCACCCTGCGCACGGAAATCGGGGCCA
GCACGGGCTGGCGACGGCGACGGCGGCGGCGGGTTCCAGTGGTGGTTCGGCGTCGGGTAGTTGCTCGTCT
TCTGGGGCGGTAGGTGTAGCCACGATAGCCGGGGGTAGGCGCAATGGAAGGATGTAGGGCATATTCGGGC
AGTAGCGCGCTGGCGGCGCCGTACTTCCTCGAACGGCGCGGGCGCCGGGGGGCTGAAACGCGAAACATCC
ACGGGTCCGTTTGCACCTCCGTAGAGGTCTTGGACGCGGCCGCAGCGACCGCCTGCACCGCGGCATCCGC
CACCGCTGAGGCAACCGGGGACGTTTGTGTCTCCATGCCCTCTGTGGCGGTGGCAATACTGGTGCTACTG
GTAGTGGGTATCTGAACGTCCACGGTCTGCACGCCCAGTCCCGGCGCCACCTGCTTGATTGGCCGCACGC
GGACCTCGGGCTCCAGCCCAGGTTCCACGGTCATTTTTTCCAAGACATCTTCCAGTCGCTGGCGCTTGGG
TACCATCAGCTGCACGGTGGGTGCCAAGTCACCAGACTCGCGCTTTAGGCCGCGCTTTTCTTCGGACGGT
GCAAGCGCGGGCAGCACCTGCTGCAGTGTTACGGGCTTTAGGCTAGGTGTTGGGTTGCCCTCGTCCAGCG
GCAACGCCAGCATGTCCTTATGCCGCTTTCCGTAGGCAAACTCCCCGAGGCGCTCGTTGGCCTGCTCAAG
CAGGTCCTCGTCGCCGTACACCTCATCATACACGCGCTTGTAGGTGCGGGTGGAGCGCTCACCGGGCGTA
AAGACTACGGTGGTGCCGGGTCGCAAAACACGTTTTACGCGTCGACCTTTCCACTGTACCCGTCGCCTGG
GCGCGGTAGCGTGCAGCAGTTCCACCTCGTCGTCAAGTTCATCATCATCATCTTTCTTTTTCTTTTTGAC
CCGCTTTAGCTTTCGGGGCTTGTAATCCTGCTCTTCCTTCTTCGGGGGGCCATAGATCTCCGGCGCGATG
ACCTGGAGCATCTCTTCTTTGATTTTGCGCTTGGACATAGCTTCGTTGCGCGCCGCCGCCGCTGGATACA
TACAACAGTACGAGTCTAAGTAGTTTTTTCTTGCAATCTAGTTGCGCGGGGGGCGGGTGCGCACGGGCAC
GCGCAGGCCGCTAACCGAGTCGCGCACCCAATACACGTTGCCCCTGCGACCCTGAGTCATAGCACTAATG
GCCGCGGCTGCTGCGGCGGCCGCTCGTCGCCTGGACCTGGGGGGCACAGTGACAATACCCGCGGCCAGCC
TTCGAGCGGCCCGCATGGCCGCCCGTCGGCCGGTGCGACGTGCGCGGTTAAGCAGGGCCGCCGCCGCGCG
TTGGGCGGCAGTGCCGGGTCGGCGGCGGTGGCGACGTGCTACGCGCCTCCGCCGTCTCTTCATTTTAGCA
TAGCGCCGGGCTCCGCGCACCACGGTCTGAATGGCCGCGTCCACTGTGGACACTGGTGGCGGCGTGGGCG
TGTAGTTGCGCGCCTCCTCCACCACCGCGTCGATGGCGTCATCGACGGTGGTGCGCCCAGTGCGGCCGCG
TTTGTGCGCGCCCCAGGGCGCGCGGTAGTGCCCGCGCACGCGCACTGGGTGTTGGTCGGAGCGCTTCTTG
GCCCCGCCAAACATCTTGCTTGGGAAGCGCAGGCCCCAGCCTGTGTTATTGCTGGGCGATATAAGGATGG
ACATGCTTGCTCAAAAAGTGCGGCTCGATAGGACGCGCGGCGAGACTATGCCCAGGGCCTTGTAAACGTA
GGGGCAGGTGCGGCGTCTGGCGTCAGTAATGGTCACTCGCTGGACTCCTCCGATGCTGTTGCGCAGCGGT
AGCGTCCCGTGATCTGTGAGAGCAGGAACGTTTTCACTGACGGTGGTGATGGTGGGGGCTGGCGGGCGCG
CCAAAATCTGGTTCTCGGGAAAGCGATTGAACACGTGGGTCAGAGAGGTAAACTGGCGGATGAGTTGGGA
GTAGACGGCCTGGTCGTTGTAGAAGCTCTTGGAGTGCACGGGCAACAGCTCGGCGCCCACCACCGGAAAG
TTGCTGATCTGGCGCGTGGAGCGGAAGGTCACGGGGTCTTGCATCATGTCTGGCAACGACCAGTAGACCT
GCTCCGAGCCGCAGGTTACGTCAGGAGTGCAAAGCAGGGTCCATGAGCGGATTCCGGTCTGAGGGTCGCC
GTAGTTGTATGCAAGGTACCAGCTGCGGTACTGGGTGAAGGTGCTGTCATTGCTTATTAGGTTGTAACTG
CGTTTCTTGCTGTCCTCTGTCAGGGGTTTGATCACCGGTTTCTTCTGAGGCTTCTCGACCTCGGGTTGCG
CAGCGGGGGCGGCAGCTTCGGCCGCTGCTTCGGCCTCAGCGCGCTTCTCCTCAGCCCGTGTGGCAAAGGT
GTCGCCGCGAATGGCATGATCGTTCATGTCCTCCACCGGCTGCATTGCCGCGGCTGCCGCGTTGGAGTTC
TCTTCCGCGCCGCTGCCACTGCTGTTGCTGCCGCCTGCGCCACCCCCGCCCTGTTCGGTGTCATCTTTCA
AGCTCGCCTGGTAGGCGTCCACATCCAACAGTGCGGGAATGTTACCACCCTCCAGATCATCGTAGGTGAT
CCTAAAGCCCTCCTGGAAGGGTTGCCGCTTGCGGATGCCCAACAAGTTGCTCAGGCGGCTGTGGGTGAAG
TCCACCCCGCATCCTGGCAGCAAAATGATGTCTGGATGGAAGGCTTCGTTTGTATATACCCCAGGCATGA
CAAGACCAGTGACGGGGTCAAACCCCAGTCTGAAGTTGCGGGTGTCAAACTTTACCCCGATGTCGCTTTC
CAGAACCCCGTTCTGTCTGCCCACTTTCAAGTAGTGCTCCACGATCGCGTTGTTCATAAGGTCTATGGTC
ATGGTCTCGGAGTAGTTGCCCTCGGGCAGCGTGAACTCCACCCACTCGTATTTCAGCTCCACCTGATTGT
CCTTAGTAGGCAAGCGCGACACCATCACCCGCGCCTTAAACTTATTGGTAAACATGAACTCGTTCACATT
TGGCATGTTGGTATGCAGGATGGTTTTCAGGTCGCCGCCCCAGTGCGACCGGTCGTCAAGATTGATGGTC
TGTGTGCTTGCCTCCCCCGGGCTGTAGTCATTGTTTTGAATGACCGTGGTCAGAAAGTTGCTGTGGTCGT
TCTGGTAGTTCAGGGATGCCACATCCGTTGACTTGTTGTCCACCAGGTACACACGGGTGGTGTCGAATAG
GGGTGCCAACTCAGAGTAACGGATGCTGTTTCTCCCCCCGGTAGGCCGCAGGTACCGCGGAGGCACAAAC
GGCGGGTCCAGGGGAGCATCGAAGGGAGAACCCAGCGCCGCCGCCACTGGCGCCGCGCTCACCACACTCT
CGTAGGAGGGAGGAGGACCTTCCTCATACATCGCCGCGCGCCGCATACTAAGGGGAATACAAGAAAACCA
ACGCTCGGTGCCATGGCCTTGGTGAGTTTTTTATTTTGCATCATGCTTTTTTTTTTTTAAAACATTCTCC
CCAGCCTGGGGCGAAGGTGCGCAAACGGGTTGCCACTCCCTCCCAAATCCAGGACGCTGCTGTCGTCTGC
CGAGTCATCGTCCTCCCACACCAGACCCCGCTGACGGTCGTGCCTTTGACGACGGGTGGGCGGGCGCGGG
CCTGGCACGTCCCTGTGCTCCTGCGCGTACGTCTTCCATCTACTCATCTTGTCCACTAGGCTCTCTATCC
CGTTGTTGGGAAATGCCGGAGGCAGGTTTTTTTCGCGCTGCGGCTGCAGCAGCGAGTTGTTTAGGTACTC
CTCCTCGCCCAGCAGGCGCGGGCGGGTGGTGCGAGTGCTGGTAAGAGACCCTATCAAGCTTGGAAATGGG
CTACTAGCATCTGACCGCGGGGCCGCAGCGCCTAGATCGGACAAGCTGCTTGGCCTGCGGAAGCTTTCCT
TTCGCAGCGCCGCCTCTGCCTGCTCGCGCTGTTGCAACTCTAGCAGGGTCTGCGGTTGCGGGGAAAACAC
GCTGTCGTCTATGTCGTCCCAGAGGAATCCATCGTTACCCTCGGGCACCTCGAATCCCCCGGTGTAGAAA
CCAGGGGGCGGTAGCCAGTGCGGGTTCAAGATGGCATTGGTGAAATACTCGGGGTTCACGGCGGCCGCGC
GATGCAAGTAGTCCATTAGGCGGTTGATAAACGGCCGGTTTGAGGCATACATGCCCGGTTCCATGTTGCG
CGCGGTCATGTCCAGCGCCACGCTGGGCGTTACCCCGTCGCGCATCAGGTTAAGGCTCACGCTCTGCTGC
ACGTAGCGCAAAATGCGCTCCTCCTCGCTGTTTAAACTGTGCAACGAGGGGATCTTCTGCCGCCGGTTGG
TCAGCAGGTAGTTTAGGGTTGCCTCCAGGCTGCCCGTGTCCTCCTGCCCCAGCGCGCGGCTGACACTTGT
AATCTCCTGGAAAGTATGCTCGTCCACATGCGCCTGACCTATGGCCTCGCGGTACAGTGTCAGCAAGTGA
CCTAGGTATGTGTCCCGGGACACGCTGCCACTGTCCGTGAAGGGCGCTATTAGCAGCAGCAACAGGCGCG
AGTTGGGCGTCAGCAAGCTAGACACGGTCGCGCGGTCGCCTGTGGGAGCCCGCACCCCCCACAGCCCCTG
CAAGTTTTTGAAAGCCTGGCTCAGGTTTACGGTCTGCAGGCCTTGTCTACTGGTCTGGAAAAAATAGTCT
GGCCCAGACTGGTACACCTCACTTTGCGGTGTCTCAGTCACCATTAGCCGCAGTGCGCTCACAAAGTTGG
TGTAGTCCTCCTGTCCCCGCGGCACGTTGGCGGGCTGTGTACTCAGGAAGGCGTTTAGTGCAACCATGGA
GCCCAGGTTGCCCTGCTGCTGCGCGCGCTCACGCTGCGCCACGGCCTCGCGCACATCCCCCACCAGCCGG
TCCAGGTTGGTCTGCACGTTGCCGCTGTTGTAACGAGCCACGCGCTGAAGCAGCGCGTCGTAGACCAGGC
CGGCCTCGTCGGGCCGGATGGCCCTGTTTTCGGCCAGCGCGTTTACGATCGCCAGCACCTTCTCGTGCGT
GGGGTTTGCGCGCGCCGGGACCACCGCTTCCAGAATTGCGGAGAGCCGGTTGGCCTGCGGCTGCTGCCGG
AACGCGTCAGGATTGCGCGCAGTCAGCGACATGATGCGGTCCATGACCTGGCGCCAGTCGTCCGTGGAGT
TAAGGCCGGACGGCTGGCTCTGCAGCGCCGCCCGCACCGCCGGGTCCGTTGCGTCTTGCATCATCTGATC
AGAAACATCACCGCTTAGTACTCGCCGTCCTCTGGCTCGTACTCATCGTCCTCGTCATATTCCTCCACGC
CGCCGACGTTGCCAGCGCGCGCGGGTGCCACCGCCAGCCCAGGTCCGGCCCCAGCTGCCTCCAGGGCGCG
TCGGCTTGGGGCCCAGCGCAGGTCAGCGCCCGCGTCAAAGTAGGACTCGGCCTCTCTATCGCCGCTGCCC
GTGCCAGCCAGGGCCCTTTGCAGGCTGTGCATCAGCTCGCGGTCGCTGAGCTCGCGCCGCCGGCTCACGC
TCACGGCCTTGTGGATGCGCTCGTTGCGATAAACGCCCAGGTCGTCGCTCAAGGTAAGCACCTTCAGCGC
CATGCGCATGTAGAACCCCTCGATCTTTACCTCCTTGTCTATGGGAACGTAAGGGGTATGGTATATCTTG
CGGGCGTAAAACTTGCCCAGGCTAAGCATGGAATAGTTGATGGCGGCCACCTTGTCAGCCAGGCTCAAGC
TGCGCTCCTGCACCACTATGCTCTGCAGGATGTTTATCAAATCGAGCAGCCAGCGGCCCTCGGGCTCTAC
TATGTTTAGCAGCGCATCCCTGAATGCCTCGTTGTCCCTGCTGTGCTGCACTATAAGGAACAGCTGCGCC
ATGAGCGGCTTGCTATTTGGGTTTTGCTCCAGCGCGCTTACAAAGTCCCACAGATGCATCAGTCCTATAG
CCACCTCCTCGCGCGCCACAAGCGTACGCACGTGGTTGTTAAAGCTTTTTTGAAAGTTAATCTCCTGGTT
CACCGTCTGCTCGTATGCGGTTACCAGGTCGGCGGCCGCCACGTGTGCGCGCGCGGGACTAATCCCGGTT
CGCGCGTCGGGCTCAAAGTCCTCCTCGCGCAGCAACCGCTCGCGATTCAGGCCATGCCGCAGCTCGCGCC
CTGCGTGGAACTTTCGATCCCGCATCTCCTCGGGCTCCTCTCCCTCGCGGTCGCGAAACAGGTTCTGCCG
CGGCACGTACGCCTCACGCGTATCACGCTTCAGCTGCACCCTTGGGTGCCGCTCAGGAGAGGGCGCTCCT
AGCCGCGCCAGGCCCTCGCCCTCCTCCAAGTCCAGGTAGTGCCGGGCCCGGCGCCGCGGGGGTTCGTAAT
CACCATCTGCTGCCGCGTCAACCGCGGATGTCGCCCCTCCTGACGCGGTAGGAGGAGGGGAGGGTGCCCT
GCATGTCTGCCGCTGCTCTTGCTCTTGCCGCTGCTGAGGAGGGGGGCGCATCTGCCGCAGCACCGGATGC
ATCTGGGAAAAGCAAAAAAGGGGCTCGTCCCTGTTTCCGGAGGAATTTGCAAGCGGGGTCTTGCATGACG
GGGAGGCAAACCCCCGTTCGCCGCAGTCCGGCCGGTCCGAGACTCGAACCGGGGGTCCCGCGACTCAACC
CTTGGAAAATAACCCTCCGGCTACAGGGAGCGAGCCACTTAATGCTTTCGCTTTCCAGCCTAACCGCTTA
CGCTGCGCGCGGCCAGTGGCCAAAAAAGCTAGCGCAGCAGCCGCCGCGCCTGGAAGGAAGCCAAAAGGAG
CACTCCCCCGTTGTCTGACGTCGCACACCTGGGTTCGACACGCGGGCGGTAACCGCATGGATCACGGCGG
ACGGCCGGATACGGGGCTCGAACCCCGGTCGTCCGCCATGATACCCTTGCGAATTTATCCACCAGACCAC
GGAAGAGTGCCCGCTTACAGGCTCTCCTTTTGCACGCTAGAGCGTCAACGATTGCGCGCGCCTGACCGGC
CAGAGCGTCCCGACCATGGAGCACTTTTTGCCGCTGCGCAACATCTGGAACCGCGTCCGCGACTTTCCGC
GCGCCTCCACCACCGCCGCCGGCATCACCTGGATGTCCAGGTACATCTACGGATATCATCGCCTTATGTT
GGAAGATCTCGCCCCCGGAGCCCCGGCCACCCTACGCTGGCCCCTCTACCGCCAGCCGCCGCCGCACTTT
TTGGTGGGATACCAGTACCTGGTGCGGACTTGCAACGACTACGTATTTGACTCGAGGGCTTACTCGCGTC
TCAGGTACACCGAGCTCTCGCAGCCGGGTCACCAGACCGTTAACTGGTCCGTTATGGCCAACTGCACTTA
CACCATCAACACGGGCGCATACCACCGCTTTGTGGACATGGATGACTTCCAGTCTACCCTCACGCAGGTG
CAGCAGGCCATATTAGCCGAGCGCGTTGTCGCCGACCTAGCCCTGCTTCAGCCGATGAGGGGCTTCGGGG
TCACACGCATGGGAGGAAGAGGGCGCCACCTACGGCCAAACTCCGCCGCCGCCGCAGCGATAGATGCAAG
AGATGCAGGACAAGAGGAAGGAGAAGAAGAAGTGCCGGTAGAAAGGCTCATGCAAGACTACTACAAAGAC
CTGCGCCGATGTCAAAACGAAGCCTGGGGCATGGCCGACCGCCTGCGCATTCAGCAGGCCGGACCCAAGG
ACATGGTGCTTCTGTCGACCATCCGCCGTCTCAAGACCGCCTACTTTAATTACATCATCAGCAGCACCTC
CGCCAGAAACAACCCCGACCGCCGCCCGCTGCCGCCCGCCACGGTGCTCAGCCTACCTTGCGACTGTGAC
TGGTTAGACGCCTTTCTCGAGAGGTTTTCCGATCCGGTCGATGCGGACTCGCTCAGGTCCCTCGGCGGCG
GAGTACCTACACAACAATTGTTGAGATGCATCGTTAGCGCCGTATCCCTGCCGCATGGCAGCCCCCCGCC
AACCCATAACCGGGACATGACGGGCGGCGTCTTCCAACTGCGCCCCCGCGAGAACGGCCGCGCCGTCACC
GAGACCATGCGCCGTCGCCGCGGGGAGATGATCGAGCGCTTTGTCGACCGCCTCCCGGTGCGCCGTCGTC
GCCGCCGTGTCCCCCCTCCCCCACCGCCGCCAGAAGAAGAAGAAGGGGAGGCCCTTATGGAAGAGGAGAT
TGAAGAAGAAGAAGAGGCCCCTGTAGCCTTTGAGCGCGAGGTGCGCGACACTGTCGCCGAGCTCATCCGT
CTTCTGGAGGAGGAGTTAACCGTGTCGGCGCGCAACTCCCAGTTTTTCAACTTCGCCGTGGACTTCTACG
AGGCCATGGAGCGCCTTGAGGCCTTGGGGGATATCAACGAATCCACGTTGCGACGCTGGGTTATGTACTT
CTTCGTGGCAGAACACACCGCCACCACCCTCAACTACCTCTTTCAGCGCCTGCGAAACTACGCCGTCTTC
GCCCGGCACGTGGAGCTCAATCTCGCGCAGGTGGTCATGCGCGCCCGCGATGCCGAAGGGGGCGTGGTCT
ACAGCCGCGTCTGGAACGAGGGAGGCCTCAACGCCTTCTCGCAGCTCATGGCCCGCATTTCCAACGACCT
CGCCGCCACCGTGGAGCGAGCCGGACGCGGAGATCTCCAGGAGGAAGAGATCGAGCAGTTCATGGCCGAG
ATCGCCTATCAAGACAACTCAGGAGACGTGCAGGAGATTTTGCGCCAGGCCGCCGTCAACGACACCGAAA
TTGATTCTGTCGAACTCTCTTTCAGGTTCAAGCTCACCGGGCCCGTCGTCTTCACGCAGAGGCGCCAGAT
TCAGGAGATCAACCGCCGCGTCGTCGCGTTCGCCAGCAACCTACGCGCGCAGCACCAGCTCCTGCCCGCG
CGCGGCGCCGACGTGCCCCTGCCCCCTCTCCCGGCGGGTCCGGAGCCCCCCCTACCTCCGGGGGCTCGCC
CGCGTCACCGCTTTTAGATGCATCATCCAAGGACACCCCCGCGGCCCACCGCCCGCCGCGCGGTACCGTA
GTCGCGCCGCGGGGATGCGGCCTCTTGCAAGCCATCGACGCCGCCACCAACCAGCCCCTGGAAATTAGGT
ATCACCTGGATCTAGCCCGCGCCCTGACCCGTCTATGCGAGGTAAACCTGCAGGAGCTCCCGCCTGACCT
GACGCCGCGGGAGCTCCAGACCATGGACAGCTCCCATCTGCGCGATGTTGTCATCAAGCTCCGACCGCCG
CGCGCGGACATCTGGACTTTGGGCTCGCGCGGCGTGGTGGTCCGATCCACCGTAACTCCCCTCGAGCAGC
CAGACGGTCAAGGACAAGCAGCCGAAGTAGAAGACCACCAGCCAAACCCGCCAGGCGAGGGGCTCAAATT
CCCACTCTGCTTCCTTGTGCGCGGTCGTCAGGTCAACCTCGTGCAGGATGTACAGCCCGTGCACCGCTGC
CAGTACTGCGCACGTTTTTACAAAAGCCAGCACGAGTGTTCGGCCCGTCGCAGGGACTTCTACTTTCACC
ACATCAATAGCCACTCCTCCAATTGGTGGCGGGAGATCCAGTTCTTCCCGATCGGCTCGCATCCTCGCAC
CGAGCGTCTCTTTGTCACCTACGATGTAGAGACCTATACTTGGATGGGGGCCTTTGGGAAGCAGCTCGTG
CCCTTCATGCTGGTCATGAAGTTCGGCGGAGATGAGCCTCTAGTGACTGCCGCGCGAGACCTAGCCGCGA
ACCTTGGATGGGACCGCTGGGAACAAGACCCGCTTACCTTCTACTGCATCACCCCAGAAAAAATGGCCAT
AGGTCGCCAGTTTAGGACCTTTCGCGACCACCTGCAAATGCTAATGGCCCGTGACCTGTGGAGCTCATTC
GTCGCTTCCAACCCTCATCTTGCAGACTGGGCCCTTTCAGAGCACGGGCTCAGCTCCCCTGAAGAGCTCA
CCTACGAGGAACTTAAAAAATTGCCTTCCATCAAGGGCATCCCGCGCTTCTTGGAACTTTACATTGTGGG
CCACAACATCAACGGCTTTGACGAGATCGTGCTCGCCGCCCAGGTAATTAACAACCGTTCCGAGGTGCCG
GGACCCTTCCGCATCACACGCAACTTTATGCCTCGCGCGGGAAAGATACTCTTCAACGATGTCACCTTCG
CCCTGCCAAATCCGCGTTCCAAAAAGCGCACGGACTTTTTGCTCTGGGAGCAGGGCGGATGCGACGACAC
TGACTTCAAATACCAGTACCTCAAAGTCATGGTCAGGGACACCTTTGCGCTCACCCACACCTCGCTCCGG
AAGGCCGCGCAGGCATACGCGCTACCCGTAGAAAAGGGATGCTGCGCCTACCAGGCCGTCAACCAGTTCT
ACATGCTAGGCTCTTACCGTTCGGAGGCCGACGGGTTTCCGATCCAAGAGTACTGGAAAGACCGCGAAGA
GTTTGTCCTCAACCGCGAGCTGTGGAAAAAAAAGGGACAGGATAAGTATGACATCATCAAGGAAACCCTG
GACTACTGCGCCCTAGACGTGCAGGTCACCGCCGAGCTGGTCAACAAGCTGCGCGACTCCTACGCCTCCT
TCGTGCGTGACGCGGTAGGTCTCACAGACGCCAGCTTCAACGTCTTCCAGCGTCCAACCATATCATCCAA
CTCACATGCCATCTTCAGGCAGATAGTCTTCCGAGCAGAGCAGCCCGCCCGTAGCAACCTCGGTCCCGAC
CTCCTCGCTCCCTCGCACGAACTATACGATTACGTGCGCGCCAGCATCCGCGGTGGAAGATGCTACCCTA
CATATCTTGGAATACTCAGAGAGCCCCTCTACGTTTACGACATTTGCGGCATGTACGCCTCCGCGCTCAC
CCACCCCATGCCATGGGGTCCCCCACTCAACCCATACGAGCGCGCGCTTGCCGCCCGCGCATGGCAGCAG
GCGCTAGACTTGCAAGGATGCAAGATAGACTACTTCGACGCGCGCCTGCTGCCCGGGGTCTTTACCGTGG
ACGCAGACCCCCCGGACGAGACGCAGCTAGACCCCCTACCGCCATTCTGCTCGCGCAAGGGCGGCCGCCT
CTGCTGGACCAACGAGCGCCTACGCGGAGAGGTAGCCACCAGCGTTGACCTTGTCACCCTGCACAACCGC
GGTTGGCGCGTGCACCTGGTGCCCGACGAGCGCACCACCGTCTTTCCCGAATGGCGGTGCGTTGCGCGCG
AATACGTGCAGCTAAACATCGCGGCCAAGGAGCGCGCCGATCGCGACAAAAACCAAACCCTGCGCTCCAT
CGCCAAGTTGCTGTCCAACGCCCTCTACGGGTCGTTTGCCACCAAGCTTGACAACAAAAAGATTGTCTTT
TCTGACCAGATGGATGCGGCCACCCTCAAAGGCATCACCGCGGGCCAGGTGAATATCAAATCCTCCTCGT
TTTTGGAAACTGACAATCTTAGCGCAGAAGTCATGCCCGCTTTTCAGAGGGAGTACTCACCCCAACAGCT
GGCCCTCGCAGACAGCGATGCGGAAGAGAGTGAGGACGAACGCGCCCCCACCCCCTTTTATAGCCCCCCT
TCAGGAACACCCGGTCACGTGGCCTACACCTACAAACCAATCACCTTCCTTGATGCCGAAGAGGGCGACA
TGTGTCTTCACACCCTGGAGCGAGTGGACCCCCTAGTGGACAACGACCGCTACCCCTCCCACTTAGCCTC
CTTCGTGCTGGCCTGGACGCGAGCCTTTGTCTCAGAGTGGTCCGAGTTTCTATACGAGGAGGACCGCGGA
ACACCGCTCGAGGACAGGCCTCTCAAGTCTGTATACGGGGACACGGACAGCCTTTTCGTCACCGAGCGTG
GACACCGGCTCATGGAAACCAGAGGTAAGAAACGCATCAAAAAGCATGGGGGAAACCTGGTTTTTGACCC
CGAACGGCCAGAGCTCACCTGGCTCGTGGAATGCGAGACCGTCTGCGGGGCCTGCGGCGCGGATGCCTAC
TCCCCGGAATCGGTATTTCTCGCGCCCAAGCTCTACGCCCTCAAAAGTCTGCACTGCCCCTCGTGCGGCG
CCTCCTCCAAGGGCAAGCTGCGCGCCAAGGGCCACGCCGCGGAGGGGCTGGACTATGACACCATGGTCAA
ATGCTACCTGGCCGACGCGCAGGGCGAAGACCGGCAGCGCTTCAGCACCAGCAGGACCAGCCTCAAGCGC
ACCCTGGCCAGCGCGCAGCCCGGAGCGCACCCCTTCACCGTGACCCAGACTACGCTGACGAGGACCCTGC
GCCCGTGGAAAGACATGACCCTGGCCCGTCTGGACGAGCACCGACTACTGCCGTACAGCGAAAGCCGCCC
CAACCCGCGAAACGAGGAGATATGCTGGATCGAGATGCCGTAGAGCAGGTGACCGAGCTGTGGGACCGCC
TGGAACTGCTTGGTCAAACGCTCAAAAGCATGCCTACGGCGGACGGTCTCAAACCGTTGAAAAACTTTGC
TTCCTTGCAAGAACTGCTATCGCTGGGCGGCGAGCGCCTTCTGGCGGATTTGGTCAGGGAAAACATGCGA
GTCAGGGACATGCTTAACGAAGTGGCCCCCCTGCTCAGGGATGACGGCAGCTGCAGCTCTCTTAACTACC
AGTTGCAGCCGGTAATAGGTGTGATTTACGGGCCCACCGGCTGCGGTAAGTCGCAGCTGCTCAGGAACCT
GCTTTCTTCCCAGCTGATCTCCCCTACCCCGGAAACCGTTTTCTTCATCGCCCCGCAGGTAGACATGATC
CCCCCATCTGAACTCAAAGCGTGGGAAATGCAAATCTGTGAGGGTAACTACGCCCCTGGGCCGGATGGAA
CCATTATACCGCAGTCTGGCACCCTCCGCCCGCGCTTTGTAAAAATGGCCTATGACGATCTCATCCTGGA
ACACAACTATGACGTTAGTGATCCCAGAAATATCTTCGCCCAGGCCGCCGCCCGTGGGCCCATTGCCATC
ATTATGGACGAATGCATGGAAAATCTTGGAGGTCACAAGGGCGTCTCCAAGTTCTTCCACGCATTTCCTT
CTAAGCTACATGACAAATTTCCCAAGTGCACCGGATACACTGTGCTGGTGGTTCTGCACAACATGAATCC
CCGGAGGGATATGGCTGGGAACATAGCCAACCTAAAAATACAGTCCAAGATGCATCTCATATCCCCACGT
ATGCACCCATCCCAGCTTAACCGCTTTGTAAACACTTACACCAAGGGCCTGCCCCTGGCAATCAGCTTGC
TACTGAAAGACATTTTTAGGCACCACGCCCAGCGCTCCTGCTACGACTGGATCATCTACAACACCACCCC
GCAGCATGAAGCTCTGCAGTGGTGCTACCTCCACCCCAGAGACGGGCTTATGCCCATGTATCTGAACATC
CAGAGTCACCTTTACCACGTCCTGGAAAAAATACACAGGACCCTCAACGACCGAGACCGCTGGTCCCGGG
CCTACCGCGCGCGCAAAACCCCTAAATAAAGACAGCAAGACACTTGCTTGATCCAAATCCAAACAGAGTC
TGGTTTTTTATTTATGTTTTAAACCGCATTGGGAGGGGAGGAAGCCTTCAGGGCAGAAACCTGCTGGCGC
AGATCCAACAGCTGCTGAGAAACGACATTAAGTTCCCGGGTCAAAGAATCCAATTGTGCCAAAAGAGCCG
TCAACTTGTCATCGCGGGCGGATGAACGGGAAGCTGCACTGCTTGCAAGCGGGCTCAGGAAAGCAAAGTC
AGTCACAATCCCGCGGGCGGTGGCTGCAGCGGCTGAAGCGGCGGCGGAGGCTGCAGTCTCCAACGGCGTT
CCAGACACGGTCTCGTAGGTCAAGGTAGTAGAGTTTGCGGGCAGGACGGGGCGACCATCAATGCTGGAGC
CCATCACATTCTGACGCACCCCGGCCCATGGGGGCATGCGCGTTGTCAAATATGAGCTCACAATGCTTCC
ATCAAACGAGTTGGTGCTCATGGCGGCGGCGGCTGCTGCAAAACAGATACAAAACTACATAAGACCCCCA
CCTTATATATTCTTTCCCACCCTTAACCACGCCCAGATCCTCTAGCAGTGATAAACGTCTAATAGTAATC
AATTACGGGGTCATTAGTTCATAGCCCATATATGGAGTTCCG
